Addgene plasmid #210368: DNAJC11-EGFP
Purpose: Expresses DNAJC11 fused with EGFP in mammalian cells
Depositing lab: Michele Pagano. Publication: The REEP5/TRAM1 complex binds SARS-CoV-2 NSP3 and promotes virus replication. Li J, Gui Q, Liang FX, Sall J, Zhang Q, Duan Y, Dhabaria A, Askenazi M, Ueberheide B, Stapleford KA, Pagano M. J Virol. 2023 Sep 28:e0050723. doi: 10.1128/jvi.00507-23. PubMed 37768083.
Backbone
  Vector backbone: pEGFP-N1
  Backbone size w/o insert (bp): 4700
  Total vector size (bp): 6400
  Vector type: Mammalian Expression
  Selectable markers: Neomycin (select with G418)
Growth in bacteria
  Bacterial resistance: Kanamycin, 50 μg/mL
  Growth temperature: 37°C
  Growth strain: DH5alpha
  Copy number: High Copy
Gene/Insert
  Gene/Insert name: DNAJC11
  Species: H. sapiens (human)
  Insert size (bp): 1677
  GenBank ID: NM_018198.4
  Entrez Gene: DNAJC11 (a.k.a. FLJ10737, dJ126A5.1, RP1-126A5.3)
  Tag / fusion protein: EGFP (C terminal on insert)
  Cloning method: Ligation Independent Cloning
  Sequencing primers: 5′ CMV-F; 3′ EGFP (Cterm)
Resource information
  A portion of this plasmid was derived from a plasmid made by: Horizon Discovery MHS6278-202830407
Terms and licenses: Academic/Nonprofit Terms; Industry Terms: Not Available to Industry
How to cite: DNAJC11-EGFP was a gift from Michele Pagano (Addgene plasmid # 210368 ; http://n2t.net/addgene:210368 ; RRID:Addgene_210368)
