[The description below was written by a language model from this plasmid's Addgene catalogue record and pLannotate feature annotations shown in this document.]
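Description:
DNAJC11-EGFP is a mammalian expression plasmid built on the pEGFP-N1 backbone that produces human DNAJC11 fused at its C terminus to a green fluorescent protein. The full-length sequenced record is about 6.4 kb. The 1,677 bp DNAJC11 coding sequence sits directly downstream of a remnant of the multiple cloning site, where it was introduced by ligation-independent cloning. It is driven by the human cytomegalovirus immediate-early enhancer and promoter, which give strong constitutive transcription in most mammalian cell lines. The fluorescent protein reading frame follows the insert after a short linker, and the transcript is terminated by the SV40 polyadenylation signal. The catalogue describes the tag as EGFP, whereas the automated annotation matches it to mEGFP, the monomerizing A206K variant. The record does not resolve this discrepancy.

Propagation in E. coli relies on a high-copy ColE1/pUC-type origin, and an f1 origin is also present for single-stranded DNA production. A single Tn5 aminoglycoside phosphotransferase (NeoR/KanR) gene serves both hosts. A bacterial bla-type promoter drives it for kanamycin selection, and the SV40 enhancer/early promoter with an HSV TK polyadenylation signal allows G418 selection of stably transfected mammalian cells. The short large T antigen, ble and bGH poly(A) fragments in the feature table are probably backbone remnants or annotation artefacts rather than functional elements.

DNAJC11 is annotated as a protein needed for mitochondrial inner membrane organization, associating with the MICOS and SAM complexes. The fusion is suited to visualizing its localization in live or fixed cells, or to GFP-based detection and pulldown. It was deposited with a study of host factors that bind SARS-CoV-2 NSP3.
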