Features (pLannotate 1.2.2; 15 found; start..end, strand, type, name):
     52..355     +  enhancer       CMV enhancer: human cytomegalovirus immediate early enhancer
    356..559     +  promoter       CMV promoter: human cytomegalovirus (CMV) immediate early promoter
    582..609     +  misc_feature   MCS (fragment): multiple cloning site
    610..2286    +  CDS            DNAJC11: DJC11_HUMAN - Experimental evidence at protein level: Swiss-Prot protein existence level 1. [Isoform 1]: Required for mitochondrial inner membrane organization. Seems to function through its association with the MICOS complex and the mitochondrial outer membrane sorting assembly machinery (SAM) complex. From Homo sapiens (Human).
   2308..3027    +  CDS            mEGFP: enhanced GFP with monomerizing A206K mutation (Zacharias et al., 2002) mammalian codon-optimized
   3044..3127    +  CDS            large T antigen (fragment): large T antigen from SV40 (simian virus 40)
   3150..3271    +  polyA_signal   SV40 poly(A) signal: SV40 polyadenylation signal
   3305..3733    -  rep_origin     f1 ori (sequence partly withheld): f1 bacteriophage origin of replication; arrow indicates direction of (+) strand synthesis
   3760..3864    +  promoter       AmpR promoter: bla
   3866..4223    +  promoter       SV40 promoter: SV40 enhancer and early promoter
   4258..5052    +  CDS            NeoR/KanR: aminoglycoside phosphotransferase from Tn5; aph(3')-II (or nptII); confers resistance to neomycin, kanamycin, and G418 (Geneticin®)
   5073..5225    +  CDS            ble (fragment): BLE_KLEPN - Experimental evidence at protein level: Swiss-Prot protein existence level 1. Binding protein with a strong affinity to the bleomycin family of antibiotics. Binds to CL990; an antimitotic-antibiotic compound. From Klebsiella pneumoniae.
   5284..5331    +  polyA_signal   HSV TK poly(A) signal: herpes simplex virus thymidine kinase polyadenylation signal (Cole and Stacy, 1985)
   5422..5438    -  polyA_signal   bGH poly(A) signal (fragment): bovine growth hormone polyadenylation signal
   5660..6248    +  rep_origin     ori: high-copy-number ColE1/pMB1/pBR322/pUC origin of replication
>Addgene plasmid #210368 | DNAJC11-EGFP | addgene full sequence | sequence record 417470 | Addgene NGS Result
ATAGTAATCAATTACGGGGTCATTAGTTCATAGCCCATATATGGAGTTCCGCGTTACATAACTTACGGTA
AATGGCCCGCCTGGCTGACCGCCCAACGACCCCCGCCCATTGACGTCAATAATGACGTATGTTCCCATAG
TAACGCCAATAGGGACTTTCCATTGACGTCAATGGGTGGAGTATTTACGGTAAACTGCCCACTTGGCAGT
ACATCAAGTGTATCATATGCCAAGTACGCCCCCTATTGACGTCAATGACGGTAAATGGCCCGCCTGGCAT
TATGCCCAGTACATGACCTTATGGGACTTTCCTACTTGGCAGTACATCTACGTATTAGTCATCGCTATTA
CCATGGTGATGCGGTTTTGGCAGTACATCAATGGGCGTGGATAGCGGTTTGACTCACGGGGATTTCCAAG
TCTCCACCCCATTGACGTCAATGGGAGTTTGTTTTGGCACCAAAATCAACGGGACTTTCCAAAATGTCGT
AACAACTCCGCCCCATTGACGCAAATGGGCGGTAGGCGTGTACGGTGGGAGGTCTATATAAGCAGAGCTG
GTTTAGTGAACCGTCAGATCCGCTAGCGCTACCGGACTCAGATCTCGAGATGGCGACGGCCTTGAGCGAG
GAGGAGCTGGACAATGAAGACTATTACTCGTTGCTGAACGTGCGCAGGGAGGCCTCTTCTGAAGAGCTGA
AAGCTGCCTACCGGAGGCTCTGTATGCTCTACCATCCAGACAAGCACAGAGACCCAGAGCTCAAGTCACA
GGCGGAACGACTGTTTAACCTTGTTCACCAGGCTTATGAAGTGCTTAGTGACCCCCAAACCAGGGCCATC
TATGATATATATGGGAAGAGAGGACTGGAAATGGAAGGATGGGAGGTTGTGGAAAGGAGGAGAACCCCTG
CTGAAATTCGAGAGGAGTTTGAGCGGCTGCAGAGAGAGAGAGAAGAGAGGAGATTGCAGCAGCGAACCAA
TCCCAAGGGAACGATCAGCGTTGGAGTAGATGCCACCGACCTTTTTGATCGCTATGATGAGGAGTATGAA
GATGTGTCCGGCAGTAGCTTTCCGCAGATTGAAATTAATAAAATGCACATATCCCAGTCCATTGAGGCAC
CCTTGACAGCGACAGACACAGCCATCCTCTCTGGAAGCCTCTCAACCCAGAATGGAAATGGAGGAGGTTC
CATTAACTTTGCGCTCAGACGAGTAACTTCGGCAAAGGGATGGGGAGAGTTGGAATTTGGAGCTGGAGAC
CTACAGGGGCCTTTGTTCGGTCTCAAGCTGTTCCGTAATCTCACACCAAGATGCTTTGTGACAACAAACT
GTGCTCTGCAGTTTTCATCCCGTGGAATCCGACCCGGCCTGACCACTGTCCTAGCTCGGAACCTAGACAA
GAACACCGTGGGCTACCTGCAGTGGCGATGGGGTATCCAGTCAGCCATGAACACTAGCATCGTCCGAGAC
ACTAAAAGCAGCCACTTCACTGTGGCCCTGCAGCTGGGAATCCCTCACTCCTTTGCACTGATCAGCTATC
AGCACAAATTCCAAGATGACGATCAGACTCGTGTGAAAGGATCCCTCAAAGCAGGCTTCTTTGGGACGGT
GGTGGAGTACGGAGCTGAGAGGAAGATCTCCAGGCACAGCGTTTTGGGTGCAGCTGTCAGCGTTGGAGTT
CCACAGGGCGTTTCTCTCAAAGTCAAGCTCAACAGGGCCAGTCAGACATACTTCTTCCCTATTCACTTGA
CGGACCAGCTTCTGCCCAGCGCCATGTTCTATGCCACCGTGGGGCCTCTAGTGGTCTACTTTGCCATGCA
CCGTCTGATCATCAAACCATACCTCAGGGCTCAGAAAGAGAAGGAATTGGAGAAGCAGAGGGAAAGCGCC
GCCACCGATGTGCTGCAGAAGAAGCAAGAGGCGGAGTCCGCTGTCCGGCTGATGCAGGAATCTGTCCGAA
GGATAATTGAGGCAGAAGAGTCCAGAATGGGCCTCATCATCGTCAATGCCTGGTACGGGAAGTTTGTCAA
TGACAAGAGCAGGAAGAGCGAGAAGGTGAAGGTGATTGACGTGACTGTGCCCCTGCAGTGCCTGGTGAAG
GACTCGAAGCTCATCCTCACGGAGGCCTCCAAGGCTGGGCTGCCTGGCTTTTATGACCCGTGTGTGGGGG
AAGAGAAGAACCTGAAAGTGCTCTATCAGTTCCGGGGCGTCCTGCATCAGGTGATGGTGCTGGACAGTGA
GGCCCTCCGGATACCAAAGCAGTCCCACAGGATCGATACAGATGGAGCGGATCCACCGGTCGCCACCATG
GTGAGCAAGGGCGAGGAGCTGTTCACCGGGGTGGTGCCCATCCTGGTCGAGCTGGACGGCGACGTAAACG
GCCACAAGTTCAGCGTGTCCGGCGAGGGCGAGGGCGATGCCACCTACGGCAAGCTGACCCTGAAGTTCAT
CTGCACCACCGGCAAGCTGCCCGTGCCCTGGCCCACCCTCGTGACCACCCTGACCTACGGCGTGCAGTGC
TTCAGCCGCTACCCCGACCACATGAAGCAGCACGACTTCTTCAAGTCCGCCATGCCCGAAGGCTACGTCC
AGGAGCGCACCATCTTCTTCAAGGACGACGGCAACTACAAGACCCGCGCCGAGGTGAAGTTCGAGGGCGA
CACCCTGGTGAACCGCATCGAGCTGAAGGGCATCGACTTCAAGGAGGACGGCAACATCCTGGGGCACAAG
CTGGAGTACAACTACAACAGCCACAACGTCTATATCATGGCCGACAAGCAGAAGAACGGCATCAAGGTGA
ACTTCAAGATCCGCCACAACATCGAGGACGGCAGCGTGCAGCTCGCCGACCACTACCAGCAGAACACCCC
CATCGGCGACGGCCCCGTGCTGCTGCCCGACAACCACTACCTGAGCACCCAGTCCAAGCTGAGCAAAGAC
CCCAACGAGAAGCGCGATCACATGGTCCTGCTGGAGTTCGTGACCGCCGCCGGGATCACTCTCGGCATGG
ACGAGCTGTACAAGTAAAGCGGCCGCGACTCTAGATCATAATCAGCCATACCACATTTGTAGAGGTTTTA
CTTGCTTTAAAAAACCTCCCACACCTCCCCCTGAACCTGAAACATAAAATGAATGCAATTGTTGTTGTTA
ACTTGTTTATTGCAGCTTATAATGGTTACAAATAAAGCAATAGCATCACAAATTTCACAAATAAAGCATT
TTTTTCACTGCATTCTAGTTGTGGTTTGTCCAAACTCATCAATGTATCTTAAGGCGTAAATTGTAAGCGT
TAATATTTTGTTAAAATTCGCGTTAAATTTTTGTTAAATCAGCTCATTTTTTAACCAATAGGCCGAAATC
GGCAAAATCCCTTATAAATCAAAAGAATAGACCGAGATAGGGT
[37 nt withheld, positions 3404-3440]
AAAGAACGTGGACTCCAACGTCAAAGG
[49 nt withheld, positions 3468-3516]
T
[91 nt withheld, positions 3518-3608]
G
[124 nt withheld, positions 3610-3733]
CAGGTGGCACTTTTCGGGGAAATGTGCGCGGAACCCCTATTTGTTTATTTTTCTAAATACATTCAAATAT
GTATCCGCTCATGAGACAATAACCCTGATAAATGCTTCAATAATATTGAAAAAGGAAGAGTCCTGAGGCG
GAAAGAACCAGCTGTGGAATGTGTGTCAGTTAGGGTGTGGAAAGTCCCCAGGCTCCCCAGCAGGCAGAAG
TATGCAAAGCATGCATCTCAATTAGTCAGCAACCAGGTGTGGAAAGTCCCCAGGCTCCCCAGCAGGCAGA
AGTATGCAAAGCATGCATCTCAATTAGTCAGCAACCATAGTCCCGCCCCTAACTCCGCCCATCCCGCCCC
TAACTCCGCCCAGTTCCGCCCATTCTCCGCCCCATGGCTGACTAATTTTTTTTATTTATGCAGAGGCCGA
GGCCGCCTCGGCCTCTGAGCTATTCCAGAAGTAGTGAGGAGGCTTTTTTGGAGGCCTAGGCTTTTGCAAA
GATCGATCAAGAGACAGGATGAGGATCGTTTCGCATGATTGAACAAGATGGATTGCACGCAGGTTCTCCG
GCCGCTTGGGTGGAGAGGCTATTCGGCTATGACTGGGCACAACAGACAATCGGCTGCTCTGATGCCGCCG
TGTTCCGGCTGTCAGCGCAGGGGCGCCCGGTTCTTTTTGTCAAGACCGACCTGTCCGGTGCCCTGAATGA
ACTGCAAGACGAGGCAGCGCGGCTATCGTGGCTGGCCACGACGGGCGTTCCTTGCGCAGCTGTGCTCGAC
GTTGTCACTGAAGCGGGAAGGGACTGGCTGCTATTGGGCGAAGTGCCGGGGCAGGATCTCCTGTCATCTC
ACCTTGCTCCTGCCGAGAAAGTATCCATCATGGCTGATGCAATGCGGCGGCTGCATACGCTTGATCCGGC
TACCTGCCCATTCGACCACCAAGCGAAACATCGCATCGAGCGAGCACGTACTCGGATGGAAGCCGGTCTT
GTCGATCAGGATGATCTGGACGAAGAGCATCAGGGGCTCGCGCCAGCCGAACTGTTCGCCAGGCTCAAGG
CGAGCATGCCCGACGGCGAGGATCTCGTCGTGACCCATGGCGATGCCTGCTTGCCGAATATCATGGTGGA
AAATGGCCGCTTTTCTGGATTCATCGACTGTGGCCGGCTGGGTGTGGCGGACCGCTATCAGGACATAGCG
TTGGCTACCCGTGATATTGCTGAAGAGCTTGGCGGCGAATGGGCTGACCGCTTCCTCGTGCTTTACGGTA
TCGCCGCTCCCGATTCGCAGCGCATCGCCTTCTATCGCCTTCTTGACGAGTTCTTCTGAGCGGGACTCTG
GGGTTCGAAATGACCGACCAAGCGACGCCCAACCTGCCATCACGAGATTTCGATTCCACCGCCGCCTTCT
ATGAAAGGTTGGGCTTCGGAATCGTTTTCCGGGACGCCGGCTGGATGATCCTCCAGCGCGGGGATCTCAT
GCTGGAGTTCTTCGCCCACCCTAGGGGGAGGCTAACTGAAACACGGAAGGAGACAATACCGGAAGGAACC
CGCGCTATGACGGCAATAAAAAGACAGAATAAAACGCACGGTGTTGGGTCGTTTGTTCATAAACGCGGGG
TTCGGTCCCAGGGCTGGCACTCTGTCGATACCCCACCGAGACCCCATTGGGGCCAATACGCCCGCGTTTC
TTCCTTTTCCCCACCCCACCCCCCAAGTTCGGGTGAAGGCCCAGGGCTCGCAGCCAACGTCGGGGCGGCA
GGCCCTGCCATAGCCTCAGGTTACTCATATATACTTTAGATTGATTTAAAACTTCATTTTTAATTTAAAA
GGATCTAGGTGAAGATCCTTTTTGATAATCTCATGACCAAAATCCCTTAACGTGAGTTTTCGTTCCACTG
AGCGTCAGACCCCGTAGAAAAGATCAAAGGATCTTCTTGAGATCCTTTTTTTCTGCGCGTAATCTGCTGC
TTGCAAACAAAAAAACCACCGCTACCAGCGGTGGTTTGTTTGCCGGATCAAGAGCTACCAACTCTTTTTC
CGAAGGTAACTGGCTTCAGCAGAGCGCAGATACCAAATACTGTTCTTCTAGTGTAGCCGTAGTTAGGCCA
CCACTTCAAGAACTCTGTAGCACCGCCTACATACCTCGCTCTGCTAATCCTGTTACCAGTGGCTGCTGCC
AGTGGCGATAAGTCGTGTCTTACCGGGTTGGACTCAAGACGATAGTTACCGGATAAGGCGCAGCGGTCGG
GCTGAACGGGGGGTTCGTGCACACAGCCCAGCTTGGAGCGAACGACCTACACCGAACTGAGATACCTACA
GCGTGAGCTATGAGAAAGCGCCACGCTTCCCGAAGGGAGAAAGGCGGACAGGTATCCGGTAAGCGGCAGG
GTCGGAACAGGAGAGCGCACGAGGGAGCTTCCAGGGGGAAACGCCTGGTATCTTTATAGTCCTGTCGGGT
TTCGCCACCTCTGACTTGAGCGTCGATTTTTGTGATGCTCGTCAGGGGGGCGGAGCCTATGGAAAAACGC
CAGCAACGCGGCCTTTTTACGGTTCCTGGCCTTTTGCTGGCCTTTTGCTCACATGTTCTTTCCTGCGTTA
TCCCCTGATTCTGTGGATAACCGTATTACCGCCATGCATTAGTTATTA
